>Addgene plasmid #230803 | AiP20142 - pAAV-AiE2638m-minBG-iCre(R297T)-BGHpA | addgene full sequence | sequence record 471058 | Addgene NGS Result
CCTGCAGGCAGCTGCGCGCTCGCTCGCTCACTGAGGCCGCCCGGGCGTCGGGCGACCTTTGGTCGCCCGG
CCTCAGTGAGCGAGCGAGCGCGCAGAGAGGGAGTGGCCAACTCCATCACTAGGGGTTCCTGCGGCCGCAC
GCGTTGGAGTATAGCCTTGGTCTGGACAATGCAACAGTGTATTCTTCAGTACTCTCAGCTTGGGCTTCTA
GCCTGGGAAGACTGCAGGCTTTTTCAGCAGCAAATAGCATGGGTGGCTATGCTTTGGGTGGAAATTGCTG
AGAGCTCCTGGAATACTCTTTACTGACTACATGAAGGTCCTATGGGCTCAAAGTTTTTCTCAGATGTCAC
AGCAAATGTCACTTTCTTTCCTTATCATATCACCACCTATTTTTATTCTCCAAAGTGTCTTCGTCACAAT
CCACTCCCATAATCATACCAGTAAAATGAATAAAACGTTTCTCTACACTGTAGAGGAACACTGTAGGTGT
TTCTGTAGGTGGAGTGTAGCATCTCTGGAGCTGCAGGCAGGCATCTTGCTTGGACCAGTTTCTCCTGATG
GGATGTCCTTCTGAGGGCTTTTCTTTCTGCTCTTATCCTAGGCTCTCCCGGCGGAGCTCGGGCTGGGCAT
AAAAGTCAGGGCAGAGCCATCTATTGCTTACATTTGCTTCTGGGATCCAGATCTTTCGAAGCTAGCCACC
ATGGTGCCCAAGAAGAAGAGGAAAGTCTCCAACCTGCTGACTGTGCACCAAAACCTGCCTGCCCTCCCTG
TGGATGCCACCTCTGATGAAGTCAGGAAGAACCTGATGGACATGTTCAGGGACAGGCAGGCCTTCTCTGA
ACACACCTGGAAGATGCTCCTGTCTGTGTGCAGATCCTGGGCTGCCTGGTGCAAGCTGAACAACAGGAAA
TGGTTCCCTGCTGAACCTGAGGATGTGAGGGACTACCTCCTGTACCTGCAAGCCAGAGGCCTGGCTGTGA
AGACCATCCAACAGCACCTGGGCCAGCTCAACATGCTGCACAGGAGATCTGGCCTGCCTCGCCCTTCTGA
CTCCAATGCTGTGTCCCTGGTGATGAGGAGAATCAGAAAGGAGAATGTGGATGCTGGGGAGAGAGCCAAG
CAGGCCCTGGCCTTTGAACGCACTGACTTTGACCAAGTCAGATCCCTGATGGAGAACTCTGACAGATGCC
AGGACATCAGGAACCTGGCCTTCCTGGGCATTGCCTACAACACCCTGCTGCGCATTGCCGAAATTGCCAG
AATCAGAGTGAAGGACATCTCCCGCACCGATGGTGGGAGAATGCTGATCCACATTGGCAGGACCAAGACC
CTGGTGTCCACAGCTGGTGTGGAGAAGGCCCTGTCCCTGGGGGTTACCAAGCTGGTGGAGAGATGGATCT
CTGTGTCTGGTGTGGCTGATGACCCCAACAACTACCTGTTCTGCCGGGTCAGAAAGAATGGTGTGGCTGC
CCCTTCTGCCACCTCCCAACTGTCCACCCGGGCCCTGGAAGGGATCTTTGAGGCCACCCACCGCCTGATC
TATGGTGCCAAGGATGACTCTGGGCAGAGATACCTGGCCTGGTCTGGCCACTCTGCCAGAGTGGGTGCTG
CCACCGACATGGCCAGGGCTGGTGTGTCCATCCCTGAAATCATGCAGGCTGGTGGCTGGACCAATGTGAA
CATTGTGATGAACTACATCAGAAACCTGGACTCTGAGACTGGGGCCATGGTGAGGCTGCTCGAAGATGGG
GACTGAGGCGCGCCGAATTCAAGCTTCTCGAGAGATCTTCGACTGTGCCTTCTAGTTGCCAGCCATCTGT
TGTTTGCCCCTCCCCCGTGCCTTCCTTGACCCTGGAAGGTGCCACTCCCACTGTCCTTTCCTAATAAAAT
GAGGAAATTGCATCGCATTGTCTGAGTAGGTGTCATTCTATTCTGGGGGGTGGGGTGGGGCAGGACAGCA
AGGGGGAGGATTGGGAAGACAATAGCAGGCATGAGATCTCACGTGCGGACCGAGCGGCCGCAGGAACCCC
TAGTGATGGAGTTGGCCACTCCCTCTCTGCGCGCTCGCTCGCTCACTGAGGCCGGGCGACCAAAGGTCGC
CCGACGCCCGGGCTTTGCCCGGGCGGCCTCAGTGAGCGAGCGAGCGCGCAGCTGCCTGCAGGGGCGCCTG
ATGCGGTATTTTCTCCTTACGCATCTGTGCGGTATTTCACACCGCATA
[95 nt withheld, positions 2219-2313]
T
[46 nt withheld, positions 2315-2360]
C
[141 nt withheld, positions 2362-2502]
CCTTTGACGTTGGAGTCCACGTTCTTT
[37 nt withheld, positions 2530-2566]
ACTCTATCTCGGGCTATTCTTTTGATTTATAAGGGATTTTGCCGATTTCGGTCTATTGGTTAAAAAATGA
GCTGATTTAACAAAAATTTAACGCGAATTTTAACAAAATATTAACGTTTACAATTTTATGGTGCACTCTC
AGTACAATCTGCTCTGATGCCGCATAGTTAAGCCAGCCCCGACACCCGCCAACACCCGCTGACGCGCCCT
GACGGGCTTGTCTGCTCCCGGCATCCGCTTACAGACAAGCTGTGACCGTCTCCGGGAGCTGCATGTGTCA
GAGGTTTTCACCGTCATCACCGAAACGCGCGAGACGAAAGGGCCTCGTGATACGCCTATTTTTATAGGTT
AATGTCATGATAATAATGGTTTCTTAGACGTCAGGTGGCACTTTTCGGGGAAATGTGCGCGGAACCCCTA
TTTGTTTATTTTTCTAAATACATTCAAATATGTATCCGCTCATGAGACAATAACCCTGATAAATGCTTCA
ATAATATTGAAAAAGGAAGAGTATGAGTATTCAACATTTCCGTGTCGCCCTTATTCCCTTTTTTGCGGCA
TTTTGCCTTCCTGTTTTTGCTCACCCAGAAACGCTGGTGAAAGTAAAAGATGCTGAAGATCAGTTGGGTG
CACGAGTGGGTTACATCGAACTGGATCTCAACAGCGGTAAGATCCTTGAGAGTTTTCGCCCCGAAGAACG
TTTTCCAATGATGAGCACTTTTAAAGTTCTGCTATGTGGCGCGGTATTATCCCGTATTGACGCCGGGCAA
GAGCAACTCGGTCGCCGCATACACTATTCTCAGAATGACTTGGTTGAGTACTCACCAGTCACAGAAAAGC
ATCTTACGGATGGCATGACAGTAAGAGAATTATGCAGTGCTGCCATAACCATGAGTGATAACACTGCGGC
CAACTTACTTCTGACAACGATCGGAGGACCGAAGGAGCTAACCGCTTTTTTGCACAACATGGGGGATCAT
GTAACTCGCCTTGATCGTTGGGAACCGGAGCTGAATGAAGCCATACCAAACGACGAGCGTGACACCACGA
TGCCTGTAGCAATGGCAACAACGTTGCGCAAACTATTAACTGGCGAACTACTTACTCTAGCTTCCCGGCA
ACAATTAATAGACTGGATGGAGGCGGATAAAGTTGCAGGACCACTTCTGCGCTCGGCCCTTCCGGCTGGC
TGGTTTATTGCTGATAAATCTGGAGCCGGTGAGCGTGGGTCTCGCGGTATCATTGCAGCACTGGGGCCAG
ATGGTAAGCCCTCCCGTATCGTAGTTATCTACACGACGGGGAGTCAGGCAACTATGGATGAACGAAATAG
ACAGATCGCTGAGATAGGTGCCTCACTGATTAAGCATTGGTAACTGTCAGACCAAGTTTACTCATATATA
CTTTAGATTGATTTAAAACTTCATTTTTAATTTAAAAGGATCTAGGTGAAGATCCTTTTTGATAATCTCA
TGACCAAAATCCCTTAACGTGAGTTTTCGTTCCACTGAGCGTCAGACCCCGTAGAAAAGATCAAAGGATC
TTCTTGAGATCCTTTTTTTCTGCGCGTAATCTGCTGCTTGCAAACAAAAAAACCACCGCTACCAGCGGTG
GTTTGTTTGCCGGATCAAGAGCTACCAACTCTTTTTCCGAAGGTAACTGGCTTCAGCAGAGCGCAGATAC
CAAATACTGTTCTTCTAGTGTAGCCGTAGTTAGGCCACCACTTCAAGAACTCTGTAGCACCGCCTACATA
CCTCGCTCTGCTAATCCTGTTACCAGTGGCTGCTGCCAGTGGCGATAAGTCGTGTCTTACCGGGTTGGAC
TCAAGACGATAGTTACCGGATAAGGCGCAGCGGTCGGGCTGAACGGGGGGTTCGTGCACACAGCCCAGCT
TGGAGCGAACGACCTACACCGAACTGAGATACCTACAGCGTGAGCTATGAGAAAGCGCCACGCTTCCCGA
AGGGAGAAAGGCGGACAGGTATCCGGTAAGCGGCAGGGTCGGAACAGGAGAGCGCACGAGGGAGCTTCCA
GGGGGAAACGCCTGGTATCTTTATAGTCCTGTCGGGTTTCGCCACCTCTGACTTGAGCGTCGATTTTTGT
GATGCTCGTCAGGGGGGCGGAGCCTATGGAAAAACGCCAGCAACGCGGCCTTTTTACGGTTCCTGGCCTT
TTGCTGGCCTTTTGCTCACATGT
Features (pLannotate 1.2.2; 12 found; start..end, strand, type, name):
     12..39      +  repeat_region  AAV2 ITR (fragment): inverted terminal repeat of adeno-associated virus serotype 2 inverted
     68..95      +  repeat_region  AAV2 ITR (fragment): inverted terminal repeat of adeno-associated virus serotype 2 inverted
    728..1753    +  CDS            cre: RECR_BPP1 - Experimental evidence at protein level: Swiss-Prot protein existence level 1. Catalyzes site-specific recombination between two 34-base- pair LOXP sites. Its role is to maintain the phage genome as a monomeric unit-copy plasmid in the lysogenic state. From Escherichia phage P1 (Bacteriophage P1).
   1793..1904    +  polyA_signal   bGH poly(A) signal: bovine growth hormone polyadenylation signal
   2022..2162    +  repeat_region  AAV2 ITR: inverted terminal repeat of adeno-associated virus serotype 2 inverted
   2167..2218    -  misc_feature   bom (fragment): basis of mobility region from pBR322
   2237..2692    +  rep_origin     f1 ori (sequence partly withheld): f1 bacteriophage origin of replication; arrow indicates direction of (+) strand synthesis
   2693..2742    -  misc_feature   bom (fragment): basis of mobility region from pBR322
   2844..2879    -  CDS            rop (fragment): Rop protein, which maintains plasmids at low copy number; rop
   2974..3078    +  promoter       AmpR promoter: bla
   3079..3939    +  CDS            AmpR: β-lactamase; bla; confers resistance to ampicillin, carbenicillin, and related antibiotics
   4110..4698    +  rep_origin     ori: high-copy-number ColE1/pMB1/pBR322/pUC origin of replication
