[The description below was written by a language model from this plasmid's Addgene catalogue record and pLannotate feature annotations shown in this document.]
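Description:
AiP20142 - pAAV-AiE2638m-minBG-iCre(R297T)-BGHpA is an AAV transfer plasmid built on a pAAV2 backbone, about 4.8 kb in the sequenced record, intended for packaging into recombinant adeno-associated virus for delivery to brain cells. It is maintained in bacteria through a high-copy ColE1/pUC-type origin and selected with ampicillin via the β-lactamase gene and its native promoter. An f1 phage origin and small remnants of pBR322 bom and rop sequences also sit in the backbone. The expression cassette is flanked by AAV2 inverted terminal repeats, which are the cis elements needed for genome replication and encapsidation. The annotation finds a full-length ITR on the 3′ side and only short ITR fragments on the 5′ side. The record does not say whether this reflects the actual structure or the difficulty of sequencing and annotating these repeats.

Between the ITRs, the AiE2638m enhancer is placed upstream of a minimal beta-globin promoter (minBG), which has little activity alone and so depends on the enhancer for cell-type-restricted transcription. Neither element is called out in the automated feature table, but the unannotated stretch upstream of the coding sequence is consistent with their position. The cassette drives iCre(R297T), a synthetic codon-improved Cre recombinase carrying an R297T substitution, followed by the bovine growth hormone polyadenylation signal. Cre catalyses recombination between loxP sites, so the resulting virus would typically be combined with Cre-dependent reporter or effector alleles or vectors to gain genetic access to targeted cells. The record states only that the enhancer is designed for specific brain cell populations and does not name which ones. It also does not explain the functional consequence of the R297T mutation.
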