Addgene plasmid #230803: AiP20142 - pAAV-AiE2638m-minBG-iCre(R297T)-BGHpA
Purpose: AiE2638m is an enhancer sequence, designed to drive AAV-mediated transgene expression in specific populations of brain cells
Depositing lab: Allen Institute for Brain Science & Bosiljka Tasic. Depositing organization: Allen Institute. Publication: A suite of enhancer AAVs and transgenic mouse lines for genetic access to cortical cell types. Ben-Simon Y, Hooper M, Narayan S, Daigle TL, Dwivedi D, Way SW, Oster A, Stafford DA, Mich JK, Taormina MJ, Martinez RA, Opitz-Araya X, Roth JR, Alexander JR, Allen S, Amster A, Arbuckle J, Ayala A, Baker PM, Bakken TE, Barcelli T, Barta S, Bendrick J, Bertagnolli D, Bielstein C, Bishwakarma P, Bowlus J, Boyer G, Brouner K, Casian B, Casper T, Chakka AB, Chakrabarty R, Chance RK, Chavan S, Clark M, Colbert K, Collman F, Daniel S, Departee M, DiValentin P, Donadio N, Dotson N, Egdorf T, Fliss T, Gabitto M, Garcia J, Gary A, Gasperini M, Gloe J, Goldy J, Gore BB, Graybuck L, Greisman N, Haeseleer F, Halterman C, Haradon Z, Hastings SD, Helback O, Ho W, Hockemeyer D, Huang C, Huff S, Hunker A, Johansen N, Jones D, Juneau Z, Kalmbach B, Kannan M, Khem S, Kussick E, Kutsal R, Larsen R, Lee C, Lee AY, Leibly M, Lenz GH, Li S, Liang E, Lusk N, Madigan Z, Malloy J, Malone J, McCue R, Melchor J, Mollenkopf T, Moosman S, Morin E, Newman D, Ng L, Ngo K, Omstead V, Otto S, Oyama A, Pena N, Pham T, Phillips E, Pom CA, Potekhina L, Ransford S, Ray PL, Rette D, Reynoldson C, Rimorin C, Rocha D, Ruiz A, Sanchez REA, Sawyer L, Sedeno-Cortes A, Sevigny JP, Shapovalova N, Shepard N, Shulga L, Sigler AR, Siverts L, Soliman S, Somasundaram S, Staats B, Stewart K, Szelenyi E, Tieu M, Trader C, Tran A, van Velthoven CTJ, Walker M, Wang Y, Weed N, Wirthlin M, Wood T, Wynalda B, Yao Z, Zhou T, Ariza J, Dee N, Reding M, Ronellenfitch K, Mufti S, Sunkin SM, Smith KA, Esposito L, Waters J, Thyagarajan B, Yao S, Lein ES, Zeng H, Levi BP, Ngai J, Ting JT, Tasic B. Cell. 2025 May 16:S0092-8674(25)00513-6. doi: 10.1016/j.cell.2025.05.002. PubMed 40403729.
Backbone
  Vector backbone: pAAV2
  Vector type: AAV
Growth in bacteria
  Bacterial resistance: Ampicillin, 100 μg/mL
  Growth temperature: 37°C
  Growth strain: NEB Stable
  Copy number: High Copy
Gene/Insert
  Gene/Insert name: iCre(R297T)
  Species: Synthetic
  Promoter: minBG
  Cloning method: Restriction Enzyme; 5′ cloning site BamHI (unknown if destroyed); 3′ cloning site XhoI (unknown if destroyed)
Terms and licenses: Academic/Nonprofit Terms; Industry Terms: Not Available to Industry
How to cite: AiP20142 - pAAV-AiE2638m-minBG-iCre(R297T)-BGHpA was a gift from Allen Institute for Brain Science & Bosiljka Tasic (Addgene plasmid # 230803 ; http://n2t.net/addgene:230803 ; RRID:Addgene_230803)
